Addgene plasmid #220957: 1203M-CMV-dDiCas7-11-bGHpolyA
Purpose: Deactivated DiCas7-11 effector with CMV promoter/enhancer
Depositing lab: Omar Akbari. Depositing organization: University of California, San Diego (UCSD).
Backbone
  Vector backbone: pCMV
  Vector type: Mammalian Expression, CRISPR
Growth in bacteria
  Bacterial resistance: Ampicillin, 100 μg/mL
  Growth temperature: 37°C
  Growth strain: DH5alpha
  Copy number: Unknown
Gene/Insert
  Gene/Insert name: DiCas7-11
  Cloning method: Gibson Cloning
  Sequencing primers: 5′ ctagagatccgcggccgcatgacgactactatgaagatttcaattgaattcctcgagccg
Terms and licenses: Academic/Nonprofit Terms; Industry Terms: Not Available to Industry
How to cite: 1203M-CMV-dDiCas7-11-bGHpolyA was a gift from Omar Akbari (Addgene plasmid # 220957 ; http://n2t.net/addgene:220957 ; RRID:Addgene_220957)
