[The description below was written by a language model from this plasmid's Addgene catalogue record and pLannotate feature annotations shown in this document.]
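Description:
1203M-CMV-dDiCas7-11-bGHpolyA is a mammalian expression plasmid built on a pCMV backbone that encodes a deactivated form of the DiCas7-11 CRISPR effector. The 8,174-nt sequence carries a high-copy ColE1/pUC-type origin of replication and an AmpR (β-lactamase) gene under its own bla promoter, so it is propagated in E. coli under ampicillin selection. Short remnants of earlier cloning vectors are also detected, including a lacI fragment, CAP binding site, lac promoter and operator, pieces of a pBluescript multiple cloning site, an SV40 promoter fragment and a bom fragment. These appear to be backbone leftovers rather than functional parts of the payload. No mammalian selection marker is annotated.

The expression cassette lies on the reverse strand. The human cytomegalovirus immediate early enhancer and promoter drive transcription toward a bovine growth hormone polyadenylation signal, which terminates and stabilises the transcript. Roughly 4.9 kb between the CMV promoter and the bGH poly(A) signal is left unannotated by the automated feature table. This gap is consistent with the position of the dDiCas7-11 coding sequence named in the catalogue entry, which was inserted by Gibson assembly. Cas7-11 proteins are type III-E CRISPR effectors that bind and cleave RNA under crRNA guidance, and a deactivated version would generally be expected to retain programmable RNA binding without cleavage. The record does not state which mutations inactivate the protein, whether tags or localisation signals are fused to it, or the source species. No guide RNA cassette is annotated, so a crRNA would presumably need to be supplied separately. The stated purpose is simply CMV-driven expression of the deactivated effector in mammalian cells.
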