Features (pLannotate 1.2.2; 13 found; start..end, strand, type, name):
      1..589     +  rep_origin     ori: high-copy-number ColE1/pMB1/pBR322/pUC origin of replication
    772..864     +  CDS            lacI (fragment): lac repressor; lacI; The lac repressor binds to the lac operator to inhibit transcription in E. coli. This inhibition can be relieved by adding lactose or isopropyl-β-D-thiogalactopyranoside (IPTG).
    877..898     +  protein_bind   CAP binding site: CAP binding activates transcription in the presence of cAMP. E. coli catabolite activator protein
    913..943     +  promoter       lac promoter: promoter for the E. coli lac operon
    951..967     +  protein_bind   lac operator: The lac repressor binds to the lac operator to inhibit transcription in E. coli. This inhibition can be relieved by adding lactose or isopropyl-β-D-thiogalactopyranoside (IPTG). lac repressor encoded by lacI
   1016..1032    -  misc_feature   MCS (fragment): pBluescript multiple cloning site
   1037..1058    -  promoter       SV40 promoter (fragment): SV40 enhancer and early promoter
   1062..1286    -  polyA_signal   bGH poly(A) signal: bovine growth hormone polyadenylation signal
   6186..6389    -  promoter       CMV promoter: human cytomegalovirus (CMV) immediate early promoter
   6390..6769    -  enhancer       CMV enhancer: human cytomegalovirus immediate early enhancer
   6924..6968    +  misc_feature   bom (fragment): basis of mobility region from pBR322
   7039..7143    +  promoter       AmpR promoter: bla
   7144..8004    +  CDS            AmpR: β-lactamase; bla; confers resistance to ampicillin, carbenicillin, and related antibiotics
>Addgene plasmid #220957 | 1203M-CMV-dDiCas7-11-bGHpolyA | addgene full sequence | sequence record 437418 | Addgene NGS Result
TTGAGATCCTTTTTTTCTGCGCGTAATCTGCTGCTTGCAAACAAAAAAACCACCGCTACCAGCGGTGGTT
TGTTTGCCGGATCAAGAGCTACCAACTCTTTTTCCGAAGGTAACTGGCTTCAGCAGAGCGCAGATACCAA
ATACTGTTCTTCTAGTGTAGCCGTAGTTAGGCCACCACTTCAAGAACTCTGTAGCACCGCCTACATACCT
CGCTCTGCTAATCCTGTTACCAGTGGCTGCTGCCAGTGGCGATAAGTCGTGTCTTACCGGGTTGGACTCA
AGACGATAGTTACCGGATAAGGCGCAGCGGTCGGGCTGAACGGGGGGTTCGTGCACACAGCCCAGCTTGG
AGCGAACGACCTACACCGAACTGAGATACCTACAGCGTGAGCTATGAGAAAGCGCCACGCTTCCCGAAGG
GAGAAAGGCGGACAGGTATCCGGTAAGCGGCAGGGTCGGAACAGGAGAGCGCACGAGGGAGCTTCCAGGG
GGAAACGCCTGGTATCTTTATAGTCCTGTCGGGTTTCGCCACCTCTGACTTGAGCGTCGATTTTTGTGAT
GCTCGTCAGGGGGGCGGAGCCTATGGAAAAACGCCAGCAACGCGGCCTTTTTACGGTTCCTGGCCTTTTG
CTGGCCTTTTGCTCACATGTTCTTTCCTGCGTTATCCCCTGATTCTGTGGATAACCGTATTACCGCCTTT
GAGTGAGCTGATACCGCTCGCCGCAGCCGAACGACCGAGCGCAGCGAGTCAGTGAGCGAGGAAGCGGAAG
AGCGCCCAATACGCAAACCGCCTCTTCCCGCGCGTTGGCCGATTCATTAATGCAGCTGGCACGACAGGTT
TCCCGACTGGAAAGCGGGCAGTGAGCGCAACGCAATTAATGTGAGTTAGCTCACTCATTAGGCATCCTAG
GCTTTACACTTTATGCTTCCGGCTCGTATGTTGTGTGGAATTGTGAGCGGATAACAATTTCACACAGGAA
ACAGCTATGACCATGATTACGCCAAGCTCTAGCTAGAGGTCGACGGTATCGAGCCCCAGCTGGTTCTTTC
CGCCTCAGAAGCCATAGAGCCCACCGCATCCCCAGCATGCCTGCTATTGTCTTCCCAATCCTCCCCCTTG
CTGTCCTGCCCCACCCCACCCCCCAGAATAGAATGACACCTACTCAGACAATGCGATGCAATTTCCTCAT
TTTATTAGGAAAGGACAGTGGGAGTGGCACCTTCCAGGGTCAAGGAAGGCACGGGGGAGGGGCAAACAAC
AGATGGCTGGCAACTAGAAGGCACAGTCGAGGCTGATCAGCGGGTTTAAACTCAATGGTGATGGTGATGA
TGACCGGTTTATGCCCACGGTGTCCACGGCGTGGTCAGCTTCTTCTGCCGATCTTCTTTCTTGAATTCCC
CGTCTTTGAGTTCTTCGTAACCGCTATTCCCATTAGGATCGTCCTTCTTTCGCAGCATGGGGTAGCAAAC
CCGGGGTGCTTGGTCGCCCTCAGGAAACCAAAGAAGTTTCTTAAGATTTTCTATAAAATCGAGCTCGTCC
CGGAACCATTCCTTCAGTTTAGCAAATCCTTTTCCCAACCAGTTGGGAATTTCGGAATTGCCATTCCGCC
ATTGCTTCCAATCTTTTCTCAGGCGCACTGATTCGACGTCAATTTCAACTGAACCAAATCCCATAGACTT
TGCCATTCCAAGTTTATGCGCCAGACCCTTTTCGAGTTGCAGGCTGTGGATGAGCAAACCCAGCTCCCAT
TCTTTCAGGTTCTCAAAGGCAATTTCGAAGCTAAAGGAATTCCCGCCGGCGAGAGCTTCTACAGTGCGGT
TATTAGGGCTTTGTTCAATAGCTTTGCCTGTTGTGGGATGGTTCCCGTCCTTAATGGTTTTCCAGGCGTG
GTGGTGGACGTAAAACTTTCTGCCAGGCACTTTAAACTTATTGTCGGATCCCGGTATACTCCAAGTCGGG
CGAGGCCGTTCCAACAATGAGAGCATCACCGGCCCGCCGTGAAACGGATCGCCGGGATTCTTGCCTGGGA
TCAGCCACTCCGGATCGTTTTCGAGTGACGCGAATCCAAACCTGACTCTGCCCTTGTAAGATCCGGTTCC
AAAGAGCCGGCAAGCAGGGCAGAGTCCTTTGGGGTGGCGCAAGAGGAGTCTTTTCTCGGGATATGCATTC
AAGGCACTGAGATCACCATCTTCCACCCAATCTCCATGGCACGGCCGCAGATCGGCGCTCATACGTTTGC
CGATCATCCTATCGTCTACAGTTCGGGAAATCCGCACTGGGACGATGTCCTCTACGTACTTTTCATTATG
TTTGAAATACACAAGATCTCCGGACTTCAGCTTTTCCACGTTTTCCCGGGCAACTCTAGACTGAAATACG
CTCTCCGGCACTGCTTGAGGATTGTTGTTATAGACCCTGAGCAGTTCTTTGTATTTGATTCTTGCTTTCT
CGGGGATCTCGTATTCCTCGTTCTCCTTCAGATCGAAGAAGAAGGTTTCGCAATATTTAGCCATGGTATA
GTAATTGCCCTTATCATCCTCACAACAAAACACAGGTTCATTCTTCCTTTTCCTATTCTTAAAATCGTTC
GTCCTAATTGTTTTCCAGTCGTTGGGAACTGATGGGAGTGTTCCTTGAAAGTTATTGATCACATCCCCTT
TCTTGTCACTAAACTCTACTTTGCTGGGGCCGACGACATGAAGGTAGCCCTCTTTACACTCCCATCCGTC
TGGGTCGTTCTCGGGTATCTCTTGAAAGGCCTTTTGGTATCTACTATCTCTTACCCAGCAATCCAGTTTC
TCACCATTCTGTATGCCTTCGAGTTTCTCCTGGTCAAAATTGTCAGGTTTATGCCACAAGTGGAAAGAAG
TGCAGCCATTATTGGTGACCACGTTAAAATAATAAGAGCCATTCTTTTGCTCTATAAATGTGGCGATGCC
TTCTTTGCGTCTTTTCCATTTATTGTCTTGTTTCTTCTGGGGGTGTTTAGCAGGATCAACGAGGCTCAGT
CGTTTAATAAAACGCTTGACCCACATCCGAACAGGTTTCTCACCAGCAATTTCTTGCTCATCAAGAATGT
CAAAATGTTTCTGCGTTTTGTCATAGAAAGGCACCCTTGCAGTTTCGGAAAACTTTTGTATATGTTTCCC
ATCGGCGGTCACTCGACCTGGGAGAAAGTCTTGCAGCACATTCTGGTGATCAGCATCCATCCGCCATGAC
AACCGTTTAGTCTCATCAAATATCCTGAAGCAAGAATTTGTCACAGTTTCGTAGACACTACTCACCATTC
CTCTCAATTCGCTCCCGGGAATCATGATTTGTTTATGAAGTCTGAAGAAAGCATATGATTTATGATATTC
GTCCTTTTCCTTCCGAGCTTCTTTATCCGCAGGTCTGAAGAAATCGTCATTACTAGTATCTGGGACGATG
AGGGGTGTCTTGGTAATGAGCTTACACCGAATTTTACCTGTCAGTCGCCCCTCGTGGAACTTTTGATGAC
CACAGGGTTTCTCCTCGCGTTCCACCTTCTTATGGGGTTCGACGAAATAGTGTGGGTAATATACTTTCTC
TGCCTCGATGCGAACCTCGGCATCAGTTTTGGGCTTTTCTGGAACGGCTACATCTGTCTCATCAAAGGCA
GGATTCATGAGGCGAGAAATCCTCTTATCATCTCCCTTTATACCCAGACTCTTGACCTGTCCGTAGCCGA
TGGCGCTCTTTCCACCGAGGGGATAAAGGCCATTATTCACATCTGCAAGAGCCTTACCGAGTGCCTTACA
GTACTCTTCGTCCTCGAGAACGTCCCTGCGGATCCAGAAGGAGCCTTTCAACATGAGCGGTCTTGCAGGG
CTACCGGGCAGAGGGGAATCATCGAATTTCTTCTTATCAGCTGCACCGCCAGTGAATCTATCGATGGCCA
CATGATCGAAGGTCACAGGTTCCGGGTCACTTTCGAATACGAGATCTTCAAACCTTATTTTGCCGGCTTC
ATACTCACTTCCAAAGATTTGGCACAGGAGACATTCACAGTCACTGTGAGTCAACTCAGTCAAAGGGACG
CCATCTTCCATATGAATGCGTGCCACGGCACTTCTGATCACCCCTCTAAAAGATTCGGCCTTGTATGCAC
ATACGGGTTTCGCCTCTTCCCCTTCAGCTTTATACTTAACGAAGGTAACCACCGCTGTACCACGTTTGTC
CACGGCTGCGCGGATTGGGTCGCCATTAATAAAAGGGCTTGCCATCTCAATGGAAACGTTAATCTCGTGC
CATTTTGGATCCCTATAATTACCGGGCTCTGGCAGACCTGAGTTCAGTCGTTTCTTCAGTTCCTCGAGCC
CCTTCTCGTCACGCCATCCCCAATTCTTAAGATAGTCATTCCTTTGATTCTCGTCGCTCAGATCCAGCGT
TTCATATTTAGCATTTTCCATCCGGAATCGGCCCTTCCCGGTTGAGGCAGCGCCACTCATGAATGCCTGC
CCCTCAGCCCACCATTTCAACACCGTTTTCAGTGCATCGGGCAGCCCATCTTCAGAGCCCCGGTACCGGA
GTTGAAATGGAAAGACAATCCCCTCGGGGGCTACTTCCATATTAAACAGGGCACCTTCCGCAACCGTGCC
TGTGAAGGGATTAATGCGGGTACGATGCCTTATTTCTGGCGGGGCATTGTACTCACTGCGCGCATCCATC
ACCGTGATCCCTCTCATAATCCTACACGTCTTACACATGCATGGCCGTCCACCCAACTCAGCATTGCATG
GGCTATCAAAATAGGTTTGAAGATCTCGACGGAGTATACCTCGCACGGCGCTTCTTGGCAGTCTATACTT
GTTATCGGGAGTGAGGAGTACTTGCAGTGCGGTTTGTTTTGCATCTTCGTCTATCGCTCCGAAGAAGAAG
GGCGTTTTAGCGACCAGTTCGCCGCATACCACAGTTTCTTTCAACACAGATCCGATTGACACAGACCGGC
TCTTTTCAAGCCGATCGGGCTTTCCATGGAATTCAGCATCGCCCAGTATTCTCCGAGTAATTTTCAGGCC
GCCACTCATGTCTTTACTCTTGAGGTACAGCGCTTCACCCAGCTTCTCGCAGAATTCTCTCCATTTTCCG
GCATTCTTGAGTTCCTTGGTGTCTGCTGAGGTCGTAAGGATTTGCCTAATAGTGACAGAGTTTTCGTCTT
TCTTCTTCTTGCCGATATCCCAGAGGTAATGGTCATCCTTCCCGTCATGATCCTTTGGCAAGCCAGCGAC
AAGTTTACTAGAGCGGCGGAGTGAACGAATAGCATCAGCAAGCAGGCGGGTATATTCGGTTTTCTTATTA
TCGTCCAGAATGCTAATAATTTGCTCTGCGGTCTTTTCAGCGAGATTAGCATTCGGTTCTGCTTGGACAT
TTTCGGTTTGTTTCCCACTATCGGCTGCTGGTGTATATTCATCGAACCTGATTACGCACAGAGCTCCACA
CAGCCGATCCGTAAACTTGAGAGAATCACAGAGCAGTTTCCTGGCTTCAGCGCTGACTTTATTATCTATG
GTAATCTCCCCTTCGAAGCGGGGAAACCTAGTATGGTCGACTTCGTAAGCCTTAAAGAAGTCATGGGCCT
TACCGGATTTGAAATCGACCCTGTTAAGTACCCGTTGGCTGCCTATAGCTTTTGGCCCGTCGAAATCGGG
CTTCCCTGGAAGGGAAAGATTGCCAAAATGAATACGAAAGCGCCAATCCTTCTTCTCAGCCTTCTTTCCA
TCGTTACCGGATCTCCCGAGAAGTTCGCAAAACGGGCAGTAAGTTTCAGCGTTATCTGGACAGGGGTTCT
TATCGGTCCAACGAAGGGTGGACCGCTGCCTCAATTGCAGCAACCTGTCTTTATCTTCCGTATCAAATTT
CCCAGGACAACATGTCTTTTCGCTAATTTTCCCATCACTCAATGTCAGCAGGTTTTCCGCGCTTCTAATT
ACTGCGGACCGCAGCAATGTCCCAGTTATGTAAGGCCGCCCTTTTGTGTTATCCTTCTTATTTCTATGCC
ATCTTGCAAAAGCTTGGCCGCGAACAAATTCCTTGTTGTTCTTGTTTCGCCTAGTGCTTTCCTGCCATTT
GGTCATCCGAAACGGCTCGAGGAATTCAATTGAAATCTTCATAGTAGTCGTCATGCGGCCGCGGATCTCT
AGCGGATCTGACGGTTCACTAAACCAGCTCTGCTTATATAGACCTCCCACCGTACACGCCTACCGCCCAT
TTGCGTCAATGGGGCGGAGTTGTTACGACATTTTGGAAAGTCCCGTTGATTTTGGTGCCAAAACAAACTC
CCATTGACGTCAATGGGGTGGAGACTTGGAAATCCCCGTGAGTCAAACCGCTATCCACGCCCATTGATGT
ACTGCCAAAACCGCATCACCATGGTAATAGCGATGACTAATACGTAGATGTACTGCCAAGTAGGAAAGTC
CCATAAGGTCATGTACTGGGCATAATGCCAGGCGGGCCATTTACCGTCATTGACGTCAATAGGGGGCGTA
CTTGGCATATGATACACTTGATGTACTGCCAAGTGGGCAGTTTACCGTAAATACTCCACCCATTGACGTC
AATGGAAAGTCCCTATTGGCGTTACTATGGGAACATACGTCATTATTGACGTCAATGGGCGGGGGTCGTT
GGGCGGTCAGCCAGGCGGGCCATTTACCGTAAGTTATGTAACGCGGAACTCCATATATGGGCTATGAACT
AATGACCCCGTAATTGATTACTATTAATAACTAGTCAATAATCAATGTCAACGCGTATATCTGGCCCGTA
CATCGCGAAGCAGCGCAAAACGCCTAACCCTAAGCAGATTCTTCATGCAATTGTCGGTCAAGCCTTGCCT
TGTTGTAGCTTAAATTTTGCTCGCGCACTACTCAGCGACCTCCAACACACAAGCAGGGAGCAGATACTGG
CTTAACTATGCGGCATCAGAGCAGATTGTACTGAGAGTCGACCCTAGGGGATCGGGAGATCGATCTCCCG
ATCCGTCGACGTCAGGTGGCACTTTTCGGGGAAATGTGCGCGGAACCCCTATTTGTTTATTTTTCTAAAT
ACATTCAAATATGTATCCGCTCATGAGACAATAACCCTGATAAATGCTTCAATAATATTGAAAAAGGAAG
AGTATGAGTATTCAACATTTCCGTGTCGCCCTTATTCCCTTTTTTGCGGCATTTTGCCTTCCTGTTTTTG
CTCACCCAGAAACGCTGGTGAAAGTAAAAGATGCTGAAGATCAGTTGGGTGCACGAGTGGGTTACATCGA
ACTGGATCTCAACAGCGGTAAGATCCTTGAGAGTTTTCGCCCCGAAGAACGTTTTCCAATGATGAGCACT
TTTAAAGTTCTGCTATGTGGCGCGGTATTATCCCGTATTGACGCCGGGCAAGAGCAACTCGGTCGCCGCA
TACACTATTCTCAGAATGACTTGGTTGAGTACTCACCAGTCACAGAAAAGCATCTTACGGATGGCATGAC
AGTAAGAGAATTATGCAGTGCTGCCATAACCATGAGTGATAACACTGCGGCCAACTTACTTCTGACAACG
ATCGGAGGACCGAAGGAGCTAACCGCTTTTTTGCACAACATGGGGGATCATGTAACTCGCCTTGATCGTT
GGGAACCGGAGCTGAATGAAGCCATACCAAACGACGAGCGTGACACCACGATGCCTGTAGCAATGGCAAC
AACGTTGCGCAAACTATTAACTGGCGAACTACTTACTCTAGCTTCCCGGCAACAATTAATAGACTGGATG
GAGGCGGATAAAGTTGCAGGACCACTTCTGCGCTCGGCCCTTCCGGCTGGCTGGTTTATTGCTGATAAAT
CTGGAGCCGGTGAGCGTGGGTCTCGCGGTATCATTGCAGCACTGGGGCCAGATGGTAAGCCCTCCCGTAT
CGTAGTTATCTACACGACGGGGAGTCAGGCAACTATGGATGAACGAAATAGACAGATCGCTGAGATAGGT
GCCTCACTGATTAAGCATTGGTAACTGTCAGACCAAGTTTACTCATATATACTTTAGATTGATTTAAAAC
TTCATTTTTAATTTAAAAGGATCTAGGTGAAGATCCTTTTTGATAATCTCATGACCAAAATCCCTTAACG
TGAGTTTTCGTTCCACTGAGTGTCAGACCCCGTAGAAAAGATCAAAGGATCTTC
